Addgene plasmid #194535: pRSII42K-TDH3pr-mNeon
Purpose: High copy vector backbone with G418 selectivity, encodes for TDH3(pr) driven expression of mNeon
Depositing lab: Patrick Gibney. Depositing organization: Cornell University. Publication: Auxotrophy-Independent Plasmid Shuttle Vectors for Applications in Diverse Yeasts. Smith JR, Sislak CD, Fernandez Mendoza P, Carmichael L, Lewis AG, Chen A, Jiang GZ, Gibney PA. Appl Microbiol. 2024; 4(1):453-469. doi: 10.3390/applmicrobiol4010031.
Backbone
  Vector backbone: pRSII42K-TDH3pr
  Vector type: Yeast Expression
  Selectable markers: G418
Growth in bacteria
  Bacterial resistance: Ampicillin, 100 μg/mL
  Growth temperature: 37°C
  Growth strain: DH5alpha
  Copy number: High Copy
Gene/Insert
  Gene/Insert name: kanMX
  Species: S. cerevisiae (budding yeast)
  Promoter: TDH3
  Cloning method: Gibson Cloning
Terms and licenses: Academic/Nonprofit Terms; Industry Terms: Not Available to Industry
How to cite: pRSII42K-TDH3pr-mNeon was a gift from Patrick Gibney (Addgene plasmid # 194535 ; http://n2t.net/addgene:194535 ; RRID:Addgene_194535)
