[The description below was written by a language model from this plasmid's Addgene catalogue record and pLannotate feature annotations shown in this document.]
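Description:
pRSII42K-TDH3pr-mNeon is a 7,589 nt high-copy yeast–E. coli shuttle vector for constitutive expression of the green/yellow fluorescent protein mNeonGreen in budding yeast. It belongs to a pRSII-derived series designed to be independent of auxotrophic markers. Instead of a nutritional gene it carries a kanMX cassette, in which the aminoglycoside phosphotransferase coding sequence (annotated KanR and spanning the sequence origin) sits between the Ashbya gossypii TEF promoter and TEF terminator and confers G418 resistance in yeast. This allows selection in prototrophic or non-laboratory strains. A 2μ origin, accompanied by residual FRT and FLP fragments from the native 2μ plasmid, provides high-copy episomal maintenance in yeast. In E. coli the plasmid replicates from a high-copy ColE1/pUC-type origin and is selected with ampicillin through the bla gene and its promoter. An f1 origin is also present.

The expression cassette lies in the former pBluescript-style polylinker region, flanked by T7 and T3 promoters and by remnants of the lacZα/lac promoter unit. It consists of the strong glycolytic S. cerevisiae TDH3 (GAP) promoter, the mNeonGreen open reading frame and the CYC1 terminator, all on the strand opposite the kanMX marker. The catalogue entry lists kanMX as the insert with TDH3 as the promoter, but the feature table shows that TDH3 drives mNeonGreen, while kanMX has its own TEF regulatory elements. The plasmid can serve as a bright constitutive fluorescent reporter, for example to check transformation, plasmid retention or expression levels in diverse yeasts under G418 selection. The mNeonGreen sequence could presumably also be swapped for another gene of interest.
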