Features (pLannotate 1.2.2; 23 found; start..end, strand, type, name):
    725..922     +  terminator     TEF terminator: Ashbya gossypii TEF terminator
    958..1009    +  misc_feature   bom (fragment): basis of mobility region from pBR322
   1037..1465    -  rep_origin     f1 ori (sequence partly withheld): f1 bacteriophage origin of replication; arrow indicates direction of (+) strand synthesis
   1469..1624    -  CDS            lacZα (fragment): LacZα fragment of β-galactosidase; lacZ fragment
   1632..1650    +  promoter       T7 promoter: promoter for bacteriophage T7 RNA polymerase
   1669..1916    -  terminator     CYC1 terminator: S. cerevisiae CYC1; transcription terminator for CYC1
   1926..2633    -  CDS            mNeonGreen: mNeonGreen is a basic (constitutively fluorescent) green/yellow fluorescent protein published in 2013, derived from Branchiostoma lanceolatum. It is reported to be a very rapidly-maturing monomer with moderate acid sensitivity.
   2651..3295    -  promoter       GAP promoter: S. cerevisiae TDH3; promoter for glyceraldehyde-3-phosphate dehydrogenase
   3320..3338    -  promoter       T3 promoter: promoter for bacteriophage T3 RNA polymerase
   3383..3399    -  protein_bind   lac operator: The lac repressor binds to the lac operator to inhibit transcription in E. coli. This inhibition can be relieved by adding lactose or isopropyl-β-D-thiogalactopyranoside (IPTG). lac repressor encoded by lacI
   3407..3437    -  promoter       lac promoter: promoter for the E. coli lac operon
   3452..3473    -  protein_bind   CAP binding site: CAP binding activates transcription in the presence of cAMP. E. coli catabolite activator protein
   3486..3578    -  CDS            lacI (fragment): lac repressor; lacI; The lac repressor binds to the lac operator to inhibit transcription in E. coli. This inhibition can be relieved by adding lactose or isopropyl-β-D-thiogalactopyranoside (IPTG).
   3761..4349    -  rep_origin     ori: high-copy-number ColE1/pMB1/pBR322/pUC origin of replication
   4520..5380    -  CDS            AmpR: β-lactamase; bla; confers resistance to ampicillin, carbenicillin, and related antibiotics
   5381..5485    -  promoter       AmpR promoter: bla
   5512..6494    -  rep_origin     2μ ori: yeast 2μ plasmid origin of replication
   6497..6526    -  protein_bind   FRT (mutant) (fragment): FRT site with a mutation in the core sequence (Azam et al., 1997) FLP recombinase from the Saccharomyces cerevisiae 2μ plasmid
   6679..6861    -  CDS            FLP (fragment): site-specific recombinase FLP is a site-specific recombinase from Saccharomyces cerevisiae. Recombination occurs at FRT sequences.
   6926..6961    +  CDS            rop (fragment): Rop protein, which maintains plasmids at low copy number; rop
   7063..7112    +  misc_feature   bom (fragment): basis of mobility region from pBR322
   7155..7498    +  promoter       TEF promoter: Ashbya gossypii TEF promoter
   7499..719     +  CDS            KanR (across the origin): aminoglycoside phosphotransferase; aph(3')-Ia; confers resistance to kanamycin
>Addgene plasmid #194535 | pRSII42K-TDH3pr-mNeon | addgene full sequence | sequence record 380553 | Addgene NGS Result
TCGGGCAATCAGGTGCGACAATCTATCGATTGTATGGGAAGCCCGATGCGCCAGAGTTGTTTCTGAAACA
TGGCAAAGGTAGCGTTGCCAATGATGTTACAGATGAGATGGTCAGACTAAACTGGCTGACGGAATTTATG
CCTCTTCCGACCATCAAGCATTTTATCCGTACTCCTGATGATGCATGGTTACTCACCACTGCGATCCCCG
GCAAAACAGCATTCCAGGTATTAGAAGAATATCCTGATTCAGGTGAAAATATTGTTGATGCGCTGGCAGT
GTTCCTGCGCCGGTTGCATTCGATTCCTATTTGTAATTGTCCTTTTAACAGCGATCGCGTATTTCGTCTC
GCTCAGGCGCAATCACGAATGAATAACGGTTTGGTTGATGCGAGTGATTTTGATGACGAGCGTAATGGCT
GGCCTGTTGAACAAGTCTGGAAAGAAATGCATAAGCTTTTGCCATTCTCACCGGATTCAGTCGTCACTCA
TGGTGATTTCTCACTTGATAACCTTATTTTTGACGAGGGGAAATTAATAGGTTGTATTGATGTTGGACGA
GTCGGAATCGCAGACCGATACCAGGATCTTGCCATCCTATGGAACTGCCTCGGTGATTTTTTTCCTTCAT
TACAGAAACGGCTTTTTCAAAAATATGGTATTGATAATCCTGATATGAATAAATTGCAGTTTCATTTGAT
GCTTGATGAGTTTTTCTAATCAGTACTGACAATAAAAAGATTCTTGTTTTCAAGAACTTGTCATTTGTAT
AGTTTTTTTATATTGTAGTTGTTCTATTTTAATCAAATGTTAGCGTGATTTATATTTTTTTTCGCCTCGA
CATCATCTGCCCAGATGCGAAGTTAAGTGCGCAGAAAGTAATATCATGCGTCAATCGTATGTGAATGCTG
GTCGCTATACTGCTGTCGATTCGATACTAACGCCGCCATCCAGTGTCTATGCGGTGTGAAATACCGCACA
GATGCGTAAGGAGAAAATACCGCATCAGGAAATTGTAAGCGTTAATATTTTGTTAAAATTCGCGTTAAAT
TTTTGTTAAATCAGCTCATTTTTTAACCAATAGGCCGAAATCGGCAAAATCCCTTATAAATCAAAAGAAT
AGACCGAGATAGGGT
[37 nt withheld, positions 1136-1172]
AAAGAACGTGGACTCCAACGTCAAAGG
[49 nt withheld, positions 1200-1248]
T
[91 nt withheld, positions 1250-1340]
G
[124 nt withheld, positions 1342-1465]
CCATTCGCCATTCAGGCTGCGCAACTGTTGGGAAGGGCGATCGGTGCGGGCCTCTTCGCTATTACGCCAG
CTGGCGAAAGGGGGATGTGCTGCAAGGCGATTAAGTTGGGTAACGCCAGGGTTTTCCCAGTCACGACGTT
GTAAAACGACGGCCAGTGAGCGCGCGTAATACGACTCACTATAGGGCGAATTGGGTACCGGCCGCAAATT
AAAGCCTTCGAGCGTCCCAAAACCTTCTCAAGCAAGGTTTTCAGTATAATGTTACATGCGTACACGCGTC
TGTACAGAAAAAAAAGAAAAATTTGAAATATAAATAACGTTCTTAATACTAACATAACTATAAAAAAATA
AATAGGGACCTAGACTTCAGGTTGTCTAACTCCTTCCTTTTCGGTTAGAGCGGATGTGGGGGGAGGGCGT
GAATGTAAGCGTGACATAACTAATTACATGACTCGAGTTACTTATATAATTCATCCATTCCCATGACATC
GGTGAAGGCTTTTTGCCATTCCTTAAAGTTCAACTCGGTCTTACTATGTTTTAGTTCAGTCTTCCTAAAC
ACGTACATGGGTTGATTTTTAAGATAATTAGCGGCCATTGGTTTAGCGAATGTATACGTAGTACGGGCAG
TGGATCTGTATCTTTTACCATTGCCAGTGGTATAAGACCACTTAAAAGTTGAAATTATTGTTTTATCGTT
AGGATATGTCTTTTTAGACCTACACCAGTCAGCAGCTGTCAGGCTATTAGTCATAACGGGACCATCAGCC
GGAAAACCAGTACCCTTAACTTGGGCTTCTCCCTTAATATGGGAACCCTCGTACGTGTACCTGTAGTTTA
CTGTTAAGGAAGCGCCGTCTTCAAACTGCATGGTTCTATGAACTTGGTAGCCAGAACCGTCTACCATAGC
GGCTTGAAATGGACTCATTCCATCAGGGTAAGGTAAATATTGATGAAAGCCGTACCCAATATGGGGCACA
AGAATCCAGGGGGAAAATTGCAAATCGCCTTTTGTTGATTTAAGATTAAGTTCCTCGTATCCATCGTTTG
GATTACCAGTGCCTTGTCCAACCATATCAAAGTCAACACCATTAATACTTCCGAAAATATGTAATTCGTG
AGTTGCTGGCAAGGATGCCATGTTGTCCTCCTCCCCTTTTGAGACCATACTAGTTCTAGAATCCGTCGAA
ACTAAGTTCTTGGTGTTTTAAAACTAAAAAAAAGACTAACTATAAAAGTAGAATTTAAGAAGTTTAAGAA
ATAGATTTACAGAATTACAATCAATACCTACCGTCTTTATATACTTATTAGTCAAGTAGGGGAATAATTT
CAGGGAACTGGTTTCAACCTTTTTTTTCAGCTTTTTCCAAATCAGAGAGAGCAGAAGGTAATAGAAGGTG
TAAGAAAATGAGATAGATACATGCGTGGGTCAATTGCCTTGTGTCATCATTTACTCCAGGCAGGTTGCAT
CACTCCATTGAGGTTGTGCCCGTTTTTTGCCTGTTTGTGCCCCTGTTCTCTGTAGTTGCGCTAAGAGAAT
GGACCTATGAACTGATGGTTGGTGAAGAAAACAATATTTTGGTGCTGGGATTCTTTTTTTTTCTGGATGC
CAGCTTAAAAAGCGGGCTCCATTATATTTAGTGGATGCCAGGAATAAACTGTTCACCCAGACACCTACGA
TGTTATATATTCTGTGTAACCCGCCCCCTATTTTGGGCATGTACGGGTTACAGCAGAATTAAAAGGCTAA
TTTTTTGACTAAATAAAGTTAGGAAAATCACTACTATTAATTATTTACGTATTCTTTGAAATGGCGAGTA
TTGATAATGATAAACTGAGCTCCAGCTTTTGTTCCCTTTAGTGAGGGTTAATTGCGCGCTTGGCGTAATC
ATGGTCATAGCTGTTTCCTGTGTGAAATTGTTATCCGCTCACAATTCCACACAACATACGAGCCGGAAGC
ATAAAGTGTAAAGCCTGGGGTGCCTAATGAGTGAGCTAACTCACATTAATTGCGTTGCGCTCACTGCCCG
CTTTCCAGTCGGGAAACCTGTCGTGCCAGCTGCATTAATGAATCGGCCAACGCGCGGGGAGAGGCGGTTT
GCGTATTGGGCGCTCTTCCGCTTCCTCGCTCACTGACTCGCTGCGCTCGGTCGTTCGGCTGCGGCGAGCG
GTATCAGCTCACTCAAAGGCGGTAATACGGTTATCCACAGAATCAGGGGATAACGCAGGAAAGAACATGT
GAGCAAAAGGCCAGCAAAAGGCCAGGAACCGTAAAAAGGCCGCGTTGCTGGCGTTTTTCCATAGGCTCCG
CCCCCCTGACGAGCATCACAAAAATGGACGCTCAAGTCAGAGGTGGCGAAACCCGACAGGACTATAAAGA
TACCAGGCGTTTCCCCCTGGAAGCTCCCTCGTGCGCTCTCCTGTTCCGACCCTGCCGCTTACCGGATACC
TGTCCGCCTTTCTCCCTTCGGGAAGCGTGGCGCTTTCTCATAGCTCACGCTGTAGGTATCTCAGTTCGGT
GTAGGTCGTTCGCTCCAAGCTGGGCTGTGTGCACGAACCCCCCGTTCAGCCCGACCGCTGCGCCTTATCC
GGTAACTATCGTCTTGAGTCCAACCCGGTAAGACACGACTTATCGCCACTGGCAGCAGCCACTGGTAACA
GGATTAGCAGAGCGAGGTATGTAGGCGGTGCTACAGAGTTCTTGAAGTGGTGGCCTAACTACGGCTACAC
TAGAAGAACAGTATTTGGTATCTGCGCTCTGCTGAAGCCAGTTACCTTCGGAAAAAGAGTTGGTAGCTCT
TGATCCGGCAAACAAACCACCGCTGGTAGCGGTGGTTTTTTTGTTTGCAAGCAGCAGATTACGCGCAGAA
AAAAAGGATCTCAAGAAGATCCTTTGATCTTTTCTACGGGGTCTGACGCTCAGTGGAACGAAAACTCACG
TTAAGGGATTTTGGTCATGAGATTATCAAAAAGGATCTTCACCTAGATCCTTTTAAATTAAAAATGAAGT
TTTAAATCAATCTAAAGTATATATGAGTAAACTTGGTCTGACAGTTACCAATGCTTAATCAGTGAGGCAC
CTATCTCAGCGATCTGTCTATTTCGTTCATCCATAGTTGCCTGACTCCCCGTCGTGTAGATAACTACGAT
ACGGGAGGGCTTACCATCTGGCCCCAGTGCTGCAATGATACCGCGAGACCCACGCTCACCGGCTCCAGAT
TTATCAGCAATAAACCAGCCAGCCGGAAGGGCCGAGCGCAGAAGTGGTCCTGCAACTTTATCCGCCTCCA
TCCAGTCTATTAATTGTTGCCGGGAAGCTAGAGTAAGTAGTTCGCCAGTTAATAGTTTGCGCAACGTTGT
TGCCATTGCTACAGGCATCGTGGTGTCACGCTCGTCGTTTGGTATGGCTTCATTCAGCTCCGGCTCCCAA
CGATCAAGGCGAGTTACATGATCCCCCATGTTGTGCAAAAAAGCGGTTAGCTCCTTCGGTCCTCCGATCG
TTGTCAGAAGTAAGTTGGCCGCAGTGTTATCACTCATGGTTATGGCAGCACTGCATAATTCTCTTACTGT
CATGCCATCCGTAAGATGCTTTTCTGTGACTGGTGAGTACTCAACCAAGTCATTCTGAGAATAGTGTATG
CGGCGACCGAGTTGCTCTTGCCCGGCGTCAATACGGGATAATACCGCGCCACATAGCAGAACTTTAAAAG
TGCTCATCATTGGAAAACGTTCTTCGGGGCGAAAACTCTCAAGGATCTTACCGCTGTTGAGATCCAGTTC
GATGTAACCCACTCGTGCACCCAACTGATCTTCAGCATCTTTTACTTTCACCAGCGTTTCTGGGTGAGCA
AAAACAGGAAGGCAAAATGCCGCAAAAAAGGGAATAAGGGCGACACGGAAACGTTGAATACTCATACTCT
TCCTTTTTCAATATTATTGAAGCATTTATCAGGGTTATTGTCTCATGAGCGGATACATATTTGAATGTAT
TTAGAAAAATAAACAAATAGGGGTTCCGCGCACATTTCCCCGAAAAGTGCCACCTGAACGAAGCATCTGT
GCTTCATTTTGTAGAACAAAAATGCAACGCGAGAGCGCTAATTTTTCAAACAAAGAATCTGAGCTGCATT
TTTACAGAACAGAAATGCAACGCGAAAGCGCTATTTTACCAACGAAGAATCTGTGCTTCATTTTTGTAAA
ACAAAAATGCAACGCGAGAGCGCTAATTTTTCAAACAAAGAATCTGAGCTGCATTTTTACAGAACAGAAA
TGCAACGCGAGAGCGCTATTTTACCAACAAAGAATCTATACTTCTTTTTTGTTCTACAAAAATGCATCCC
GAGAGCGCTATTTTTCTAACAAAGCATCTTAGATTACTTTTTTTCTCCTTTGTGCGCTCTATAATGCAGT
CTCTTGATAACTTTTTGCACTGTAGGTCCGTTAAGGTTAGAAGAAGGCTACTTTGGTGTCTATTTTCTCT
TCCATAAAAAAAGCCTGACTCCACTTCCCGCGTTTACTGATTACTAGCGAAGCTGCGGGTGCATTTTTTC
AAGATAAAGGCATCCCCGATTATATTCTATACCGATGTGGATTGCGCATACTTTGTGAACAGAAAGTGAT
AGCGTTGATGATTCTTCATTGGTCAGAAAATTATGAACGGTTTCTTCTATTTTGTCTCTATATACTACGT
ATAGGAAATGTTTACATTTTCGTATTGTTTTCGATTCACTCTATGAATAGTTCTTACTACAATTTTTTTG
TCTAAAGAGTAATACTAGAGATAAACATAAAAAATGTAGAGGTCGAGTTTAGATGCAAGTTCAAGGAGCG
AAAGGTGGATGGGTAGGTTATATAGGGATATAGCACAGAGATATATAGCAAAGAGATACTTTTGAGCAAT
GTTTGTGGAAGCGGTATTCGCAATATTTTAGTAGCTCGTTACAGTCCGGTGCGTTTTTGGTTTTTTGAAA
GTGCGTCTTCAGAGCGCTTTTGGTTTTCAAAAGCGCTCTGAAGTTCCTATACTTTCTAGCTAGAGAATAG
GAACTTCGGAATAGGAACTTCAAAGCGTTTCCGAAAACGAGCGCTTCCGAAAATGCAACGCGAGCTGCGC
ACATACAGCTCACTGTTCACGTCGCACCTATATCTGCGTGTTGCCTGTATATATATATACGTGAGAAGAA
CGGCATAGTGCGTGTTTATGCTTAAATGCGTACTTATATGCGTCTATTTATGTAGGATGAAAGGTAGTCT
AGTACCTCCTGTGATATTATCCCATTCCATGCGGGGTATCGTATGCTTCCTTCAGCACTACCCTTTAGCT
GTTCTATATGCTGCCACTCCTCAATTGGATTAGTCTCATCCTTCAATGCTATCATTTCCTTTGATATTGG
ATCATACTAAGAAACCATTATTATCATGACATTAACCTATAAAAATAGGCGTATCACGAGGCCCTTTCGT
CTCGCGCGTTTCGGTGATGACGGTGAAAACCTCTGACACATGCAGCTCCCGGAGACGGTCACAGCTTGTC
TGTAAGCGGATGCCGGGAGCAGACAAGCCCGTCAGGGCGCGTCAGCGGGTGTTGGCGGGTGTCGGGGCTG
GCTTAACTATGCGGCATCAGAGCAGATTGTACTGAGAGTGCACCATACCACCTTAGCTTGCCTCGTCCCC
GCCGGGTCACCCGGCCAGCGACATGGAGGCCCAGAATACCCTCCTTGACAGTCTTGACGTGCGCAGCTCA
GGGGCATGATGTGACTGTCGCCCGTACATTTAGCCCATACATCCCCATGTATAATCATTTGCATCCATAC
ATTTTGATGGCCGCACGGCGCGAAGCAAAAATTACGGCTCCTCGCTGCAGACCTGCGAGCAGGGAAACGC
TCCCCTCACAGACGCGTTGAATTGTCCCCACGCCGCGCCCCTGTAGAGAAATATAAAAGGTTAGGATTTG
CCACTGAGGTTCTTCTTTCATATACTTCCTTTTAAAATCTTGCTAGGATACAGTTCTCACATCACATCCG
AACATAAACAACCATGGGTAAGGAAAAGACTCACGTTTCGAGGCCGCGATTAAATTCCAACATGGATGCT
GATTTATATGGGTATAAATGGGCTCGCGATAATG
